>Addgene plasmid #133475 | pAV0784 | addgene full sequence | sequence record 263627 | Addgene NGS Result
TCGCGCGTTTCGGTGATGACGGTGAAAACCTCTGACACATGCAGCTCCCGGAGACGGTCACAGCTTGTCT
GTAAGCGGATGCCGGGAGCAGACAAGCCCGTCAGGGCGCGTCAGCGGGTGTTGGCGGGTGTCGGGGCTGG
CTTAACTATGCGGCATCAGAGCAGATTGTACTGAGAGTGCACCATAACCGGGATGGAACGATTGAATACT
GTGCTACTCTTTATGTAATATAACGAATTCAACTGTTCAACGTATGTGACTGCTCTCTGCTTCTCGGTAT
ATATTTACTTGAAGGAATTAATTTTTCTTTGCCAATGGTCTCTTTTACCAATTGCAGTCTGGCTTAAAGC
AATGAGGTTGTAATTAAATGGCTTGAGACCTAGAACAAACACCTTTTACAATCCTTGTTTACTGGTTTTG
ATAGTAAATTCGGTTCGCTTGTGGTGTACATTATATTTTTTAGGCTAGTCGTGATTTTTTGATAATATCA
ATATTCTTAGATTTGAGACATTCATGCTTTTTAATTTGATCAATCGTTTGTATCTTCATTAATTAGTAGG
TGGTTTGATAGAACATTTAGTTGCTTGTTTGACTACAAATATCTGCAGAATGGATTCGGTTAATAAAAAA
AATGTTTGAGGAATTAATTTTCGCTTTGGAGTGGAGGCCTCAATTCGATGTTGCAGATTTTACAAGTTTT
TAAAATGTATTTCATTATTACTTTTTATATGCCTAATAAAAAAGCCATAGTTTAATCTATAGATAACTTT
TTTTCCAGTGCACTAACGGACGTTACATTCCCATACAAAACTGCGTAGTTAAAGCTAAGGAAAAGTTAAT
ATCATGTTAATTAAATACGCTATTTACAATAAGACATTGAACTCATTTATATCGTTGAATATGAATAACC
AATTTCAGCGAATTTTTAACAAACATCGTTCACCTCGTTTAAGGATATCTTGTGTATGGGGTGTTGACTT
GCTTTATCGAATAATTACCGTACCTGTAATTGGCTTGCTGGATATAGCGGTAGTCTAATATCTAGCAAAA
ATCTTTTGGGTGAAAAGGCTTGCAATTTCACGACACCGAACTATTTGTCATTTTTTAATAAGGAAGTTTT
CCATAAATTCCTGTAATTCTCGGTTGATCTAATTGAAAAGAGTAGTTTTGCATCACGATGAGGAGGGCTT
TTGTAGAAAGAAATACGAACGAAACGAAAATCAGCGTTGCCATCGCTTTGGACAAAGCTCCCTTACCTGA
AGAGTCGAATTTTATTGATGAACTTATAACTTCCAAGCATGCAAACCAAAAGGGAGAACAAGTAATCCAA
GTAGACACGGGAATTGGATTCTTGGATCACATGTATCATGCACTGGCTAAACATGCAGGCTGGAGCTTAC
GACTTTACTCAAGAGGTGATTTAATCATCGATGATCATCACACTGCAGAAGATACTGCTATTGCACTTGG
TATTGCATTCAAGCAGGCTATGGGTAACTTTGCCGGCGTTAAAAGATTTGGACATGCTTATTGTCCACTT
GACGAAGCTCTTTCTAGAAGCGTAGTTGACTTGTCGGGACGGCCCTATGCTGTTATCGATTTGGGATTAA
AGCGTGAAAAGGTTGGGGAATTGTCCTGTGAAATGATCCCTCACTTACTATATTCCTTTTCGGTAGCAGC
TGGAATTACTTTGCATGTTACCTGCTTATATGGTAGTAATGACCATCATCGTGCTGAAAGCGCTTTTAAA
TCTCTGGCTGTTGCCATGCGCGCGGCTACTAGTCTTACTGGAAGTTCTGAAGTCCCAAGCACGAAGGGAG
TGTTGTAAAGATGAATTGGATTATGTCAGGAAAAGAACGACAATTTTGCATCCAAATTGTCTAAATTTTA
GAGTTGCTTGAAAACAATAGAACCTTACTTGCTTTATAATTACGTTAATTAGAAGCGTTATCTCGTGAAG
GAATATAGTACGTAGCCGTATAAATTGAATTGAATGTTCAGCTTATAGAATAGAGACACTTTGCTGTTCA
ATGCGTCGTCACTTACCATACTCACTTTATTATACGACTTTAAGTATAAACTCCGCGGTTATGGTAAAAT
TAATGATGCACAAACGTCCGATTCCATATGGGTACACTACAATTAAATACTTTTAAGTAACGCTGATTTC
TTATTTTTTATCCTTGGTGTATTTATTGTTTATACCGCTAGGGCGGTGTGAAATACCGCACAGATGCGTA
AGGAGAAAATACCGCATCAGGAAATTGTAAGCGTTAATATTTTGTTAAAATTCGCGTTAAATTTTTGTTA
AATCAGCTCATTTTTTAACCAATAGGCCGAAATCGGCAAAATCCCTTATAAATCAAAAGAATAGACCGAG
ATAGGGT
[37 nt withheld, positions 2388-2424]
AAAGAACGTGGACTCCAACGTCAAAGG
[49 nt withheld, positions 2452-2500]
T
[91 nt withheld, positions 2502-2592]
G
[124 nt withheld, positions 2594-2717]
CCATTCGCCATTCAGGCTGCGCAACTGTTGGGAAGGGCGATCGGTGCGGGCCTCTTCGCTATTACGCCAG
CTGGCGAAAGGGGGATGTGCTGCAAGGCGATTAAGTTGGGTAACGCCAGGGTTTTCCCAGTCACGACGTT
GTAAAACGACGGCCAGTGAGCGCGCGTAATACGACTCACTATAGGGCGAATTGGGTACCGGGCCCCCCCT
CGAGGTCGACGGTATCGATAAGCTTGATATCGAATTCCTGCAGCCCGGGGGATCCACTAGTTCTAGAGCG
GCCGCCACCGCGGTGGTTAATTAAGGCGCGCCAGATCTGAGCTCGTTTAGCTTGCCTCGTCCCCGCCGGG
TCACCCGGCCAGCGACATGGAGGCCCAGAATACCCTCCTTGACAGTCTTGACGTGCGCAGCTCAGGGGCA
TGATGTGACTGTCGCCCGTACATTTAGCCCATACATCCCCATGTATAATCATTTGCATCCATACATTTTG
ATGGCCGCACGGCGCGAAGCAAAAATTACGGCTCCTCGCTGCAGACCTGCGAGCAGGGAAACGCTCCCCT
CACAGACGCGTTGAATTGTCCCCACGCCGCGCCCCTGTAGAGAAATATAAAAGGTTAGGATTTGCCACTG
AGGTTCTTCTTTCATATACTTCCTTTTAAAATCTTGCTAGGATACAGTTCTCACATCACATCCGAACATA
AACAACCATGCCTTTGTCTCAAGAAGAATCCACCCTCATTGAAAGAGCAACGGCTACAATCAACAGCATC
CCCATCTCTGAAGACTACAGCGTCGCCAGCGCAGCTCTCTCTAGCGACGGCCGCATCTTCACTGGTGTCA
ATGTATATCATTTTACTGGGGGACCTTGTGCAGAACTCGTGGTGCTGGGCACTGCTGCTGCTGCGGCAGC
TGGCAACCTGACTTGTATCGTCGCGATCGGAAATGAGAACAGGGGCATCTTGAGCCCCTGCGGACGGTGT
CGACAGGTGCTTCTCGATCTGCATCCTGGGATCAAAGCCATAGTGAAGGACAGTGATGGACAGCCGACGG
CAGTTGGGATTCGTGAATTGCTGCCCTCTGGTTATGTGTGGGAGGGCTAATCAGTACTGACAATAAAAAG
ATTCTTGTTTTCAAGAACTTGTCATTTGTATAGTTTTTTTATATTGTAGTTGTTCTATTTTAATCAAATG
TTAGCGTGATTTATATTTTTTTTCGCCTCGACATCATCTGCCCAGATGCGAAGTTAAGTGCGCAGAAAGT
AATATCATGCGTCAATCGTATGTGAATGCTGGTCGCTATACTGCTGTCGATTCGATACTAACGCCGCCAT
CCACCTGCAGGTAATCACGTGCCAGCTTTTGTTCCCTTTAGTGAGGGTTAATTGCGCGCTTGGCGTAATC
ATGGTCATAGCTGTTTCCTGTGTGAAATTGTTATCCGCTCACAATTCCACACAACATACGAGCCGGAAGC
ATAAAGTGTAAAGCCTGGGGTGCCTAATGAGTGAGCTAACTCACATTAATTGCGTTGCGCTCACTGCCCG
CTTTCCAGTCGGGAAACCTGTCGTGCCAGCTGCATTAATGAATCGGCCAACGCGCGGGGAGAGGCGGTTT
GCGTATTGGGCGCTCTTCCGCTTCCTCGCTCACTGACTCGCTGCGCTCGGTCGTTCGGCTGCGGCGAGCG
GTATCAGCTCACTCAAAGGCGGTAATACGGTTATCCACAGAATCAGGGGATAACGCAGGAAAGAACATGT
GAGCAAAAGGCCAGCAAAAGGCCAGGAACCGTAAAAAGGCCGCGTTGCTGGCGTTTTTCCATAGGCTCCG
CCCCCCTGACGAGCATCACAAAAATCGACGCTCAAGTCAGAGGTGGCGAAACCCGACAGGACTATAAAGA
TACCAGGCGTTTCCCCCTGGAAGCTCCCTCGTGCGCTCTCCTGTTCCGACCCTGCCGCTTACCGGATACC
TGTCCGCCTTTCTCCCTTCGGGAAGCGTGGCGCTTTCTCATAGCTCACGCTGTAGGTATCTCAGTTCGGT
GTAGGTCGTTCGCTCCAAGCTGGGCTGTGTGCACGAACCCCCCGTTCAGCCCGACCGCTGCGCCTTATCC
GGTAACTATCGTCTTGAGTCCAACCCGGTAAGACACGACTTATCGCCACTGGCAGCAGCCACTGGTAACA
GGATTAGCAGAGCGAGGTATGTAGGCGGTGCTACAGAGTTCTTGAAGTGGTGGCCTAACTACGGCTACAC
TAGAAGAACAGTATTTGGTATCTGCGCTCTGCTGAAGCCAGTTACCTTCGGAAAAAGAGTTGGTAGCTCT
TGATCCGGCAAACAAACCACCGCTGGTAGCGGTGGTTTTTTTGTTTGCAAGCAGCAGATTACGCGCAGAA
AAAAAGGATCTCAAGAAGATCCTTTGATCTTTTCTACGGGGTCTGACGCTCAGTGGAACGAAAACTCACG
TTAAGGGATTTTGGTCATGAGATTATCAAAAAGGATCTTCACCTAGATCCTTTTAAATTAAAAATGAAGT
TTTAAATCAATCTAAAGTATATATGAGTAAACTTGGTCTGACAGTTACCAATGCTTAATCAGTGAGGCAC
CTATCTCAGCGATCTGTCTATTTCGTTCATCCATAGTTGCCTGACTCCCCGTCGTGTAGATAACTACGAT
ACGGGAGGGCTTACCATCTGGCCCCAGTGCTGCAATGATACCGCGAGACCCACGCTCACCGGCTCCAGAT
TTATCAGCAATAAACCAGCCAGCCGGAAGGGCCGAGCGCAGAAGTGGTCCTGCAACTTTATCCGCCTCCA
TCCAGTCTATTAATTGTTGCCGGGAAGCTAGAGTAAGTAGTTCGCCAGTTAATAGTTTGCGCAACGTTGT
TGCCATTGCTACAGGCATCGTGGTGTCACGCTCGTCGTTTGGTATGGCTTCATTCAGCTCCGGTTCCCAA
CGATCAAGGCGAGTTACATGATCCCCCATGTTGTGCAAAAAAGCGGTTAGCTCCTTCGGTCCTCCGATCG
TTGTCAGAAGTAAGTTGGCCGCAGTGTTATCACTCATGGTTATGGCAGCACTGCATAATTCTCTTACTGT
CATGCCATCCGTAAGATGCTTTTCTGTGACTGGTGAGTACTCAACCAAGTCATTCTGAGAATAGTGTATG
CGGCGACCGAGTTGCTCTTGCCCGGCGTCAATACGGGATAATACCGCGCCACATAGCAGAACTTTAAAAG
TGCTCATCATTGGAAAACGTTCTTCGGGGCGAAAACTCTCAAGGATCTTACCGCTGTTGAGATCCAGTTC
GATGTAACCCACTCGTGCACCCAACTGATCTTCAGCATCTTTTACTTTCACCAGCGTTTCTGGGTGAGCA
AAAACAGGAAGGCAAAATGCCGCAAAAAAGGGAATAAGGGCGACACGGAAATGTTGAATACTCATACTCT
TCCTTTTTCAATATTATTGAAGCATTTATCAGGGTTATTGTCTCATGAGCGGATACATATTTGAATGTAT
TTAGAAAAATAAACAAATAGGGGTTCCGCGCACATTTCCCCGAAAAGTGCCACCTGACGTCTAAGAAACC
ATTATTATCATGACATTAACCTATAAAAATAGGCGTATCACGAGGCCCTTTCGTC
Features (pLannotate 1.2.2; 20 found; start..end, strand, type, name):
    137..186     +  misc_feature   bom (fragment): basis of mobility region from pBR322
    310..452     +  ncRNA          S pombe snR5: Accession: RF01435 - small nucleolar RNA snR5
   1178..1825    +  CDS            his5: HIS7_SCHPO - Experimental evidence at protein level: Swiss-Prot protein existence level 1. From Schizosaccharomyces pombe (strain 972 / ATCC 24843) (Fission yeast).
   2213..2261    +  misc_feature   bom (fragment): basis of mobility region from pBR322
   2289..2717    -  rep_origin     f1 ori (sequence partly withheld): f1 bacteriophage origin of replication; arrow indicates direction of (+) strand synthesis
   2721..2876    -  CDS            lacZα (fragment): LacZα fragment of β-galactosidase; lacZ fragment
   2884..2902    +  promoter       T7 promoter: promoter for bacteriophage T7 RNA polymerase
   2911..3013    -  misc_feature   MCS: pBluescript multiple cloning site
   3081..3424    +  promoter       TEF promoter: Ashbya gossypii TEF promoter
   3425..3814    +  CDS            bsd: BSD_ASPTE - Experimental evidence at protein level: Swiss-Prot protein existence level 1. Catalyzes the deamination of the cytosine moiety of the antibiotics blasticidin S, cytomycin and acetylblasticidin S. From Aspergillus terreus.
   3823..4020    +  terminator     TEF terminator: Ashbya gossypii TEF terminator
   4082..4100    -  promoter       T3 promoter: promoter for bacteriophage T3 RNA polymerase
   4145..4161    -  protein_bind   lac operator: The lac repressor binds to the lac operator to inhibit transcription in E. coli. This inhibition can be relieved by adding lactose or isopropyl-β-D-thiogalactopyranoside (IPTG). lac repressor encoded by lacI
   4169..4199    -  promoter       lac promoter: promoter for the E. coli lac operon
   4214..4235    -  protein_bind   CAP binding site: CAP binding activates transcription in the presence of cAMP. E. coli catabolite activator protein
   4248..4340    -  CDS            lacI (fragment): lac repressor; lacI; The lac repressor binds to the lac operator to inhibit transcription in E. coli. This inhibition can be relieved by adding lactose or isopropyl-β-D-thiogalactopyranoside (IPTG).
   4523..5111    -  rep_origin     ori: high-copy-number ColE1/pMB1/pBR322/pUC origin of replication
   5282..6142    -  CDS            AmpR: β-lactamase; bla; confers resistance to ampicillin, carbenicillin, and related antibiotics
   6143..6247    -  promoter       AmpR promoter: bla
   6342..35      +  CDS            rop (fragment) (across the origin): Rop protein, which maintains plasmids at low copy number; rop
