[The description below was written by a language model from this plasmid's Addgene catalogue record and pLannotate feature annotations shown in this document.]
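Description:
pAV0784 is an empty integration backbone for the fission yeast Schizosaccharomyces pombe, built on the pHis5StuI (pAV0413) vector and belonging to a toolbox of stable single-copy integration plasmids. It has no yeast replication origin in the annotated features, so it is meant to be maintained only after recombination into the genome at the his5 locus. The 6.3 kb sequence carries a stretch of S. pombe genomic DNA that includes the his5 coding sequence and a neighbouring snoRNA gene (snR5), which provides the homology for targeting. The backbone name suggests that StuI linearisation within this region directs integration, although the record does not spell this out.

Yeast transformants are selected with the bsdMX cassette, in which the Aspergillus terreus blasticidin S deaminase gene is driven by the Ashbya gossypii TEF promoter and closed by the TEF terminator, conferring blasticidin S resistance. Next to this cassette lies a pBluescript-derived multiple cloning site, flanked by T7 and T3 promoters and remnants of the lacZα/lac promoter region, where a user can insert an expression cassette of choice. No insert or yeast promoter for a payload is present in this version.

In E. coli the plasmid is propagated at high copy through a ColE1/pUC-type origin with ampicillin selection (AmpR under its own promoter). An f1 origin is also present, along with short bom, rop and lacI fragments that are vestiges of earlier cloning vectors. Typical use is cloning a tagged gene, reporter or other expression unit into the MCS and integrating it stably at his5 in strains where blasticidin selection is convenient or other markers are already in use.
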