Addgene plasmid #133475: pAV0784
Purpose: (Empty Backbone) Integration into fission yeast genome at his5 locus with bsdMX selection cassette
Depositing lab: Sophie Martin. Depositing organization: Universite de Lausanne (UNIL). Publication: A toolbox of stable integration vectors in the fission yeast Schizosaccharomyces pombe. Vjestica A, Marek M, Nkosi PJ, Merlini L, Liu G, Berard M, Billault-Chaumartin I, Martin SG. J Cell Sci. 2020 Jan 8;133(1). pii: jcs.240754. doi: 10.1242/jcs.240754. PubMed 31801797.
Backbone
  Vector backbone: pHis5StuI(pAV0413)
  Vector type: Yeast Expression
Growth in bacteria
  Bacterial resistance: Ampicillin, 100 μg/mL
  Growth temperature: 37°C
  Growth strain: DH5alpha
  Copy number: High Copy
Gene/Insert
  Gene/Insert name: None
Terms and licenses: Academic/Nonprofit Terms; Industry Terms: Not Available to Industry
Depositor comments: Please see the Resource Information section for an annotated Genbank file.
How to cite: pAV0784 was a gift from Sophie Martin (Addgene plasmid # 133475 ; http://n2t.net/addgene:133475 ; RRID:Addgene_133475)
